>Addgene plasmid #212530 | pTwist-SARS-CoV-2 Spike-deltaC18 V445P | addgene full sequence | sequence record 431557 | Addgene NGS Result
CATGTTTGTGTTCCTCGTTCTCCTGCCCCTCGTTTCTTCCCAATGCGTGAACCTCACAACTAGAACGCAG
CTCCCACCCGCTTACACGAACTCTTTTACTCGTGGAGTATACTATCCCGATAAAGTCTTTAGGTCCAGTG
TCCTTCATTCTACTCAAGACCTTTTCCTGCCATTCTTCTCAAATGTCACCTGGTTCCATGCTATCCACGT
TTCTGGCACCAACGGAACTAAACGATTTGATAATCCCGTCTTGCCATTTAACGATGGCGTATACTTTGCC
TCAACGGAGAAGTCCAACATTATCCGGGGATGGATATTTGGCACCACCCTGGACTCCAAGACACAGTCTC
TCCTCATTGTGAACAACGCCACCAATGTCGTCATCAAAGTCTGTGAATTTCAATTTTGTAACGATCCCTT
TCTCGGGGTTTATTATCATAAGAATAACAAGTCTTGGATGGAGTCAGAGTTCCGCGTTTACAGTTCCGCT
AACAACTGTACTTTTGAGTACGTTTCCCAACCATTTCTCATGGATCTTGAAGGGAAGCAAGGCAACTTCA
AGAATCTCCGCGAATTTGTGTTTAAGAATATAGACGGCTACTTCAAAATTTATAGCAAGCATACCCCGAT
AAATCTGGTTCGGGATCTCCCTCAAGGCTTCTCCGCGTTGGAACCCCTCGTGGACTTGCCGATTGGCATC
AACATCACCCGGTTCCAAACCCTTCTTGCCCTTCATCGAAGCTACCTCACGCCTGGCGACAGTAGTAGTG
GTTGGACAGCGGGCGCAGCAGCCTACTATGTGGGATATTTGCAACCACGCACCTTTCTTCTCAAATATAA
CGAAAACGGAACAATTACCGATGCCGTAGACTGTGCCCTCGATCCCCTGTCCGAAACTAAATGCACACTC
AAGTCCTTCACAGTTGAGAAAGGCATATACCAAACCAGTAACTTCCGCGTCCAACCCACCGAATCCATTG
TTCGATTCCCTAACATCACCAATTTGTGTCCTTTCGGTGAAGTATTTAATGCCACTCGATTTGCATCAGT
TTATGCCTGGAATCGCAAGCGAATATCAAATTGTGTTGCAGATTATAGTGTCCTGTATAATAGCGCATCA
TTCAGCACTTTTAAGTGTTATGGGGTCAGCCCTACGAAATTGAATGACTTGTGTTTTACCAACGTTTACG
CAGATTCTTTCGTCATACGCGGCGACGAAGTCCGACAGATTGCACCGGGGCAAACCGGAAAGATAGCAGA
CTATAATTATAAGTTGCCGGATGACTTCACCGGCTGCGTTATAGCATGGAACTCCAATAATCTCGATTCA
AAACCCGGCGGCAACTATAATTATCTTTACCGCCTGTTTCGCAAGTCAAATCTGAAGCCCTTTGAACGTG
ACATCTCCACCGAAATTTATCAAGCTGGCAGCACCCCATGTAATGGAGTGGAAGGGTTTAACTGTTATTT
TCCCCTTCAATCATACGGATTTCAACCAACAAATGGGGTGGGCTATCAACCATATCGGGTGGTAGTCTTG
AGCTTTGAGCTGCTCCACGCACCGGCTACAGTTTGCGGACCGAAGAAAAGCACTAACCTGGTGAAGAATA
AATGTGTGAACTTCAACTTTAATGGGCTCACCGGAACAGGGGTGCTGACAGAATCAAACAAGAAATTTCT
CCCTTTTCAACAATTTGGTAGAGACATTGCCGATACCACAGATGCCGTCCGCGATCCGCAAACACTGGAA
ATCCTCGATATAACACCCTGTAGCTTCGGCGGGGTCAGCGTGATAACTCCCGGAACGAACACATCCAACC
AAGTGGCTGTCCTGTATCAAGATGTCAACTGTACCGAAGTCCCTGTGGCGATACACGCCGACCAACTGAC
ACCCACCTGGAGAGTCTACTCAACAGGTTCCAATGTCTTTCAAACTAGAGCGGGTTGTCTCATTGGCGCT
GAGCATGTCAATAATTCATACGAATGTGATATTCCTATTGGGGCAGGAATCTGTGCGTCTTATCAAACTC
AAACGAACTCACCACGGCGCGCTCGCTCAGTAGCCAGCCAGTCCATAATCGCCTATACCATGAGTCTCGG
GGCTGAGAACTCCGTGGCTTATTCAAACAATTCCATCGCAATCCCAACTAACTTTACCATTAGCGTTACC
ACGGAAATCTTGCCCGTCAGCATGACTAAGACGAGCGTAGACTGTACGATGTATATCTGTGGGGATTCCA
CCGAGTGTAGCAACCTCTTGCTTCAATACGGGTCTTTCTGTACTCAACTCAACCGAGCATTGACCGGAAT
TGCGGTCGAACAAGACAAGAATACCCAAGAGGTGTTCGCACAAGTAAAGCAAATATACAAAACGCCGCCA
ATCAAAGATTTTGGCGGGTTTAATTTTAGCCAAATACTGCCAGACCCATCTAAGCCTTCAAAACGCAGCT
TTATCGAGGATCTGCTGTTCAACAAAGTTACGTTGGCTGACGCGGGTTTCATTAAGCAGTATGGGGATTG
TTTGGGAGACATTGCGGCCCGCGACCTTATCTGTGCTCAAAAATTCAATGGGTTGACAGTTCTGCCCCCT
CTGCTCACTGATGAGATGATTGCACAGTATACATCAGCATTGTTGGCAGGAACCATTACATCCGGCTGGA
CTTTTGGCGCGGGTGCGGCCCTTCAAATACCTTTCGCTATGCAAATGGCTTACAGATTCAATGGGATTGG
TGTCACGCAAAATGTATTGTATGAAAATCAGAAGCTGATCGCTAATCAATTTAACAGCGCGATTGGCAAG
ATCCAAGATTCACTGTCAAGCACAGCGTCCGCCCTCGGCAAACTCCAAGATGTTGTGAATCAAAACGCCC
AGGCCCTGAATACCCTCGTGAAGCAACTGAGTTCTAACTTCGGCGCAATCTCCAGCGTCCTCAACGACAT
ATTGTCCAGACTTGATAAGGTGGAAGCCGAGGTGCAAATTGATCGGCTCATCACAGGCAGGCTCCAGTCA
CTCCAAACTTATGTGACACAACAGTTGATCCGGGCTGCTGAGATACGAGCAAGCGCCAACCTGGCCGCCA
CTAAAATGTCAGAGTGCGTGCTCGGGCAGTCCAAACGGGTTGACTTTTGTGGCAAGGGCTATCACTTGAT
GTCCTTCCCCCAATCCGCCCCACATGGAGTGGTCTTTCTCCACGTCACTTATGTCCCTGCTCAAGAGAAG
AACTTTACGACAGCTCCAGCAATCTGTCACGATGGCAAAGCGCACTTTCCCAGGGAAGGCGTTTTCGTCA
GTAATGGCACGCATTGGTTTGTGACCCAAAGGAATTTCTATGAACCCCAAATCATAACCACTGACAATAC
ATTTGTCTCAGGCAACTGTGATGTGGTCATTGGGATCGTGAACAACACGGTATATGATCCCCTGCAACCC
GAGTTGGATAGCTTCAAAGAGGAATTGGATAAATACTTTAAGAATCATACTTCACCCGATGTTGATCTCG
GGGACATATCAGGAATAAATGCAAGTGTCGTCAACATTCAGAAAGAGATTGATCGCCTTAATGAGGTCGC
CAAGAACTTGAATGAATCTTTGATCGACTTGCAAGAACTGGGCAAATACGAACAATATATTAAATGGCCC
TGGTACATTTGGTTGGGCTTTATCGCCGGACTTATAGCTATCGTTATGGTCACAATTATGTTGTGCTGTA
TGACTAGCTGTTGTTCCTGCTTGAAAGGATGTTGCAGTTGCGGATCTTGTTGTAAATAAAGGATCCTCTA
GAAGTTGTCTCCTCCTGCACTGACTGACTGATACAATCGATTTCTGGATCCGCAGGCCTAATCAACCTCT
GGATTACAAAATTTGTGAAAGATTGACTGGTATTCTTAACTATGTTGCTCCTTTTACGCTATGTGGATAC
GCTGCTTTAATGCCTTTGTATCATGCTATTGCTTCCCGTATGGCTTTCATTTTCTCCTCCTTGTATAAAT
CCTGGTTGCTGTCTCTTTATGAGGAGTTGTGGCCCGTTGTCAGGCAACGTGGCGTGGTGTGCACTGTGTT
TGCTGACGCAACCCCCACTGGTTGGGGCATTGCCACCACCTGTCAGCTCCTTTCCGGGACTTTCGCTTTC
CCCCTCCCTATTGCCACGGCGGAACTCATCGCCGCCTGCCTTGCCCGCTGCTGGACAGGGGCTCGGCTGT
TGGGCACTGACAATTCCGTGGTGTTGTCGGGGAAGCTGACGTCCTTTCCATGGCTGCTCGCCTGTGTTGC
CACCTGGATTCTGCGCGGGACGTCCTTCTGCTACGTCCCTTCGGCCCTCAATCCAGCGGACCTTCCTTCC
CGCGGCCTGCTGCCGGCTCTGCGGCCTCTTCCGCGTCTTCGCCTTCGCCCTCAGACGAGTCGGATCTCCC
TTTGGGCCGCCTCCCCGCCTGTCTAGCTTGACTGACTGAGATACAGCGTACCTTCAGCTCACAGACATGA
TAAGATACATTGATGAGTTTGGACAAACCACAACTAGAATGCAGTGAAAAAAATGCTTTATTTGTGAAAT
TTGTGATGCTATTGCTTTATTTGTAACCATTATAAGCTGCAATAAACAAGTTAACAACAACAATTGCATT
CATTTTATGTTTCAGGTTCAGGGGGAGGTGTGGGAGGTTTTTTAAAGCAAGTAAAACCTCTACAAATGTG
GTATTGGCCCATCTCTATCGGTATCGTAGCATAACCCCTTGGGGCCTCTAAACGGGTCTTGAGGGGTTTT
TTGTGCCCCTCGGGCCGGATTGCTATCTACCGGCATTGGCGCAGAAAAAAATGCCTGATGCGACGCTGCG
CGTCTTATACTCCCACATATGCCAGATTCAGCAACGGATACGGCTTCCCCAACTTGCCCACTTCCATACG
TGTCCTCCTTACCAGAAATTTATCCTTAAGGTCGTCAGCTATCCTGCAGGCGATCTCTCGATTTCGATCA
AGACATTCCTTTAATGGTCTTTTCTGGACACCACTAGGGGTCAGAAGTAGTTCATCAAACTTTCTTCCCT
CCCTAATCTCATTGGTTACCTTGGGCTATCGAAACTTAATTAAGCGATCTGCATCTCAATTAGTCAGCAA
CCATAGTCCCGCCCCTAACTCCGCCCATCCCGCCCCTAACTCCGCCCAGTTCCGCCCATTCTCCGCCCCA
TCGCTGACTAATTTTTTTTATTTATGCAGAGGCCGAGGCCGCCTCGGCCTCTGAGCTATTCCAGAAGTAG
TGAGGAGGCTTTTTTGGAGGCCTAGGCTTTTGCAAAGGAGGTAGCCAACATGATTGAACAAGATGGATTG
CACGCAGGTTCTCCCGCCGCTTGGGTGGAGAGGCTATTCGGCTATGACTGGGCACAACAGACAATCGGCT
GCTCTGATGCCGCCGTGTTCCGGCTGTCAGCGCAGGGGCGCCCGGTTCTTTTTGTCAAGACCGACCTGTC
CGGTGCCCTGAATGAACTCCAGGACGAGGCAGCGCGGCTATCGTGGCTGGCCACGACGGGCGTTCCTTGC
GCAGCTGTGCTCGACGTTGTCACTGAAGCGGGAAGGGACTGGCTGCTATTGGGCGAAGTGCCGGGGCAGG
ATCTCCTGTCATCTCACCTTGCTCCTGCCGAGAAAGTATCCATCATGGCTGATGCAATGCGGCGGCTGCA
TACGCTTGATCCGGCTACCTGCCCATTCGACCACCAAGCGAAACATCGCATCGAGCGAGCACGTACTCGG
ATGGAAGCCGGTCTTGTCGATCAGGATGATCTGGACGAAGAGCATCAGGGGCTCGCGCCAGCCGAACTGT
TCGCCAGGCTCAAGGCGCGGATGCCCGACGGCGAGGATCTCGTCGTGACCCACGGCGATGCCTGCTTGCC
GAATATCATGGTGGAAAATGGCCGCTTTTCTGGATTCATCGACTGTGGCCGGCTGGGTGTGGCGGACCGC
TATCAGGACATAGCGTTGGCTACCCGTGATATTGCTGAAGAGCTTGGCGGCGAATGGGCTGACCGCTTCC
TCGTGCTTTACGGTATCGCCGCTCCCGATTCGCAGCGCATCGCCTTCTATCGCCTTCTTGACGAGTTCTT
CTAGTATGTAAGCCCTGTGCCTTCTAGTTGCCAGCCATCTGTTGTTTGCCCCTCCCCCGTGCCTTCCTTG
ACCCTGGAAGGTGCCACTCCCACTGTCCTTTCCTAATAAAATGAGGAAATTGCATCGCATTGTCTGAGTA
GGTGTCATTCTATTCTGGGGGGTGGGGTGGGGCAGGACAGCAAGGGGGAGGATTGGGAAGACAATAGCAG
GCATGCTGGGGATGCGGTGGGCTCTATGGTTAATTAACCAGTCAAGTCAGCTACTTGGCGAGATCGACTT
GTCTGGGTTTCGACTACGCTCAGAATTGCGTCAGTCAAGTTCGATCTGGTCCTTGCTATTGCACCCGTTC
TCCGATTACGAGTTTCATTTAAATCATGTGAGCAAAAGGCCAGCAAAAGGCCAGGAACCGTAAAAAGGCC
GCGTTGCTGGCGTTTTTCCATAGGCTCCGCCCCCCTGACGAGCATCACAAAAATCGACGCTCAAGTCAGA
GGTGGCGAAACCCGACAGGACTATAAAGATACCAGGCGTTTCCCCCTGGAAGCTCCCTCGTGCGCTCTCC
TGTTCCGACCCTGCCGCTTACCGGATACCTGTCCGCCTTTCTCCCTTCGGGAAGCGTGGCGCTTTCTCAT
AGCTCACGCTGTAGGTATCTCAGTTCGGTGTAGGTCGTTCGCTCCAAGCTGGGCTGTGTGCACGAACCCC
CCGTTCAGCCCGACCGCTGCGCCTTATCCGGTAACTATCGTCTTGAGTCCAACCCGGTAAGACACGACTT
ATCGCCACTGGCAGCAGCCACTGGTAACAGGATTAGCAGAGCGAGGTATGTAGGCGGTGCTACAGAGTTC
TTGAAGTGGTGGCCTAACTACGGCTACACTAGAAGAACAGTATTTGGTATCTGCGCTCTGCTGAAGCCAG
TTACCTTCGGAAAAAGAGTTGGTAGCTCTTGATCCGGCAAACAAACCACCGCTGGTAGCGGTGGTTTTTT
TGTTTGCAAGCAGCAGATTACGCGCAGAAAAAAAGGATCTCAAGAAGATCCTTTGATCTTTTCTACGGGG
TCTGACGCTCAGTGGAACGAAAACTCACGTTAAGGGATTTTGGTCATGAGATTATCAAAAAGGATCTTCA
CCTAGATCCTTTTAAATTAAAAATGAAGTTTTAAATCAATCTAAAGTATATATGAGTAAACTTGGTCTGA
CAGTTACCAATGCTTAATCAGTGAGGCACCTATCTCAGCGATCTGTCTATTTCGTTCATCCATAGTTGCA
TTTAAATTTCCGAACTCTCCAAGGCCCTCGTCGGAAAATCTTCAAACCTTTCGTCCGATCCATCTTGCAG
GCTACCTCTCGAACGAACTATCGCAAGTCTCTTGGCCGGCCTTGCGCCTTGGCTATTGCTTGGCAGCGCC
TATCGCCAGGTATTACTCCAATCCCGAATATCCGAGATCGGGATCACCCGAGAGAAGTTCAACCTACATC
CTCAATCCCGATCTATCCGAGATCCGAGGAATATCGAAATCGGGGCGCGCCTGGTGTACCGAGAACGATC
CTCTCAGTGCGAGTCTCGACGATCCATATCGTTGCTTGGCAGTCAGCCAGTCGGAATCCAGCTTGGGACC
CAGGAAGTCCAATCGTCAGATATTGTACTCAAGCCTGGTCACGGCAGCGTACCGATCTGTTTAAACCTAG
ATATTGATAGTCTGATCGGTCAACGTATAATCGAGTCCTAGCTTTTGCAAACATCTATCAAGAGACAGGA
TCAGCAGGAGGCTTTCGCATGAGTATTCAACATTTCCGTGTCGCCCTTATTCCCTTTTTTGCGGCATTTT
GCCTTCCTGTTTTTGCTCACCCAGAAACGCTGGTGAAAGTAAAAGATGCTGAAGATCAGTTGGGTGCGCG
AGTGGGTTACATCGAACTGGATCTCAACAGCGGTAAGATCCTTGAGAGTTTTCGCCCCGAAGAACGCTTT
CCAATGATGAGCACTTTTAAAGTTCTGCTATGTGGCGCGGTATTATCCCGTATTGACGCCGGGCAAGAGC
AACTCGGTCGCCGCATACACTATTCTCAGAATGACTTGGTTGAGTATTCACCAGTCACAGAAAAGCATCT
TACGGATGGCATGACAGTAAGAGAATTATGCAGTGCTGCCATAACCATGAGTGATAACACTGCGGCCAAC
TTACTTCTGACAACGATTGGAGGACCGAAGGAGCTAACCGCTTTTTTGCACAACATGGGGGATCATGTAA
CTCGCCTTGATCGTTGGGAACCGGAGCTGAATGAAGCCATACCAAACGACGAGCGTGACACCACGATGCC
TGTAGCAATGGCAACAACCTTGCGTAAACTATTAACTGGCGAACTACTTACTCTAGCTTCCCGGCAACAG
TTGATAGACTGGATGGAGGCGGATAAAGTTGCAGGACCACTTCTGCGCTCGGCCCTTCCGGCTGGCTGGT
TTATTGCTGATAAATCTGGAGCCGGTGAGCGTGGGTCTCGCGGTATCATTGCAGCACTGGGGCCAGATGG
TAAGCCCTCCCGTATCGTAGTTATCTACACGACGGGGAGTCAGGCAACTATGGATGAACGAAATAGACAG
ATCGCTGAGATAGGTGCCTCACTGATTAAGCATTGGTAACCGATTCTAGGTGCATTGGCGCAGAAAAAAA
TGCCTGATGCGACGCTGCGCGTCTTATACTCCCACATATGCCAGATTCAGCAACGGATACGGCTTCCCCA
ACTTGCCCACTTCCATACGTGTCCTCCTTACCAGAAATTTATCCTTAAGATCCCGAATCGTTTAAACTCG
ACTCTGGCTCTATCGAATCTCCGTCGTTTCGAGCTTACGCGAACAGCCGTGGCGCTCATTTGCTCGTCGG
GCATCGAATCTCGTCAGCTATCGTCAGCTTACCTTTTTGGCAGCGATCGCGGCTCCCGACATCTTGGACC
ATTAGCTCCACAGGTATCTTCTTCCCTCTAGTGGTCATAACAGCAGCTTCAGCTACCTCTCAATTCAAAA
AACCCCTCAAGACCCGTTTAGAGGCCCCAAGGGGTTATGCTATCAATCGTTGCGTTACACACACAAAAAA
CCAACACACATCCATCTTCGATGGATAGCGATTTTATTATCTAACTGCTGATCGAGTGTAGCCAGATCTA
GTAATCAATTACGGGGTCATTAGTTCATAGCCCATATATGGAGTTCCGCGTTACATAACTTACGGTAAAT
GGCCCGCCTGGCTGACCGCCCAACGACCCCCGCCCATTGACGTCAATAATGACGTATGTTCCCATAGTAA
CGCCAATAGGGACTTTCCATTGACGTCAATGGGTGGAGTATTTACGGTAAACTGCCCACTTGGCAGTACA
TCAAGTGTATCATATGCCAAGTACGCCCCCTATTGACGTCAATGACGGTAAATGGCCCGCCTGGCATTAT
GCCCAGTACATGACCTTATGGGACTTTCCTACTTGGCAGTACATCTACGTATTAGTCATCGCTATTACCA
TGCTGATGCGGTTTTGGCAGTACATCAATGGGCGTGGATAGCGGTTTGACTCACGGGGATTTCCAAGTCT
CCACCCCATTGACGTCAATGGGAGTTTGTTTTGGCACCAAAATCAACGGGACTTTCCAAAATGTCGTAAC
AACTCCGCCCCATTGACGCAAATGGGCGGTAGGCGTGTACGGTGGGAGGTCTATATAAGCAGAGCTGGTT
TAGTGAACCGTCAGATCGCCTGGAGACGCCATCCACGCTGTTTTGACCTCCATAGAAGACACCGGGACCG
ATCCAGCCTCCCCTCGAAGCTTACATGTGGTACCGAGCTCGGATCCTGAGAACTTCAGGGTGAGTCTATG
GGACCCTTGATGTTTTCTTTCCCCTTCTTTTCTATGGTTAAGTTCATGTCATAGGAAGGGGAGAAGTAAC
AGGGTACACATATTGACCAAATCAGGGTAATTTTGCATTTGTAATTTTAAAAAATGCTTTCTTCTTTTAA
TATACTTTTTTGTTTATCTTATTTCTAATACTTTCCCTAATCTCTTTCTTTCAGGGCAATAATGATACAA
TGTATCATGCCTCTTTGCACCATTCTAAAGAATAACAGTGATAATTTCTGGGTTAAGGCAATAGCAATAT
TTCTGCATATAAATATTTCTGCATATAAATTGTAACTGATGTAAGAGGTTTCATATTGCTAATAGCAGCT
ACAATCCAGCTACCATTCTGCTTTTATTTTATGGTTGGGATAAGGCTGGATTATTCTGAGTCCAAGCTAG
GCCCTTTTGCTAATCATGTTCATACCTCTTATCTTCCTCCCACAGCTCCTGGGCAACGTGCTGGTCTGTG
TGCTGGCCCATCACTTTGGCAAAGGCGGCCGC
Features (pLannotate 1.2.2; 21 found; start..end, strand, type, name):
      2..3766    +  CDS            S: SPIKE_SARS2 - Experimental evidence at protein level: Swiss-Prot protein existence level 1. [Spike glycoprotein]: May down-regulate host tetherin (BST2) by lysosomal degradation, thereby counteracting its antiviral activity. From Severe acute respiratory syndrome coronavirus 2 (2019-nCoV) (SARS-CoV-2).
   3840..4428    +  misc_feature   WPRE: woodchuck hepatitis virus posttranscriptional regulatory element
   4481..4602    -  polyA_signal   SV40 poly(A) signal: SV40 polyadenylation signal
   4625..4694    -  CDS            large T antigen (fragment): large T antigen from SV40 (simian virus 40)
   4717..4763    +  terminator     T7 terminator: transcription terminator for bacteriophage T7 RNA polymerase
   4793..4929    +  terminator     rrnG terminator: transcription terminator from the E. coli ribosomal RNA rrnG operon (Albrechtsen et al., 1991)
   4974..5045    +  misc_feature   3' β-globin insulator: insulator downstream of the human β-globin locus (Farrell et al., 2002)
   5090..5286    +  promoter       SV40 promoter: SV40 early promoter
   5300..6091    +  CDS            neo: KKA2_KLEPN - Also known as kan, nptII. Experimental evidence at protein level: Swiss-Prot protein existence level 1. Resistance to kanamycin, neomycin, paromomycin, ribostamycin, butirosin and gentamicin B. From Klebsiella pneumoniae.
   6105..6329    +  polyA_signal   bGH poly(A) signal: bovine growth hormone polyadenylation signal
   6525..7113    -  rep_origin     ori: high-copy-number ColE1/pMB1/pBR322/pUC origin of replication
   7285..7349    -  CDS            bla(M) (fragment): β-lactamase lacking the signal sequence; bla(M); allows cytosolic expression of β-lactamase
   7859..8719    +  CDS            AmpR: β-lactamase; bla; confers resistance to ampicillin, carbenicillin, and related antibiotics
   8732..8868    +  terminator     rrnG terminator: transcription terminator from the E. coli ribosomal RNA rrnG operon (Albrechtsen et al., 1991)
   9020..9091    +  misc_feature   5' β-globin insulator: insulator upstream of the human β-globin locus (Farrell et al., 2002)
   9096..9142    -  terminator     T7 terminator: transcription terminator for bacteriophage T7 RNA polymerase
   9160..9208    -  polyA_signal   poly(A) signal: synthetic polyadenylation signal
   9289..9592    +  enhancer       CMV enhancer: human cytomegalovirus immediate early enhancer
   9665..9682    -  promoter       CMV promoter (fragment): human cytomegalovirus (CMV) immediate early promoter
   9745..9796    +  promoter       CMVd2 promoter: truncated human cytomegalovirus (CMV) immediate early promoter that yields moderately reduced expression relative to the full-length promoter
   9930..10405   +  intron         β-globin intron: internally truncated intron from human β-globin
