[The description below was written by a language model from this plasmid's Addgene catalogue record and pLannotate feature annotations shown in this document.]
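Description:
pTwist-SARS-CoV-2 Spike-deltaC18 V445P is a mammalian expression plasmid of about 10.5 kb, built on the Twist pTwist-CMV-BetaGlobin-WPRE-Neo backbone. It encodes the SARS-CoV-2 spike glycoprotein carrying the V445P substitution. As the name indicates, the spike has an 18-residue C-terminal deletion, a truncation commonly used to improve incorporation of spike into pseudotyped particles. The plasmid replicates in E. coli at high copy from a ColE1/pUC-type origin and is selected with ampicillin through the AmpR β-lactamase gene.

The spike open reading frame spans roughly 3.8 kb. Upstream of it the annotation finds a CMV enhancer, CMV immediate-early promoter elements and an internally truncated human β-globin intron, which typically increases expression through splicing. The catalogue entry lists the promoter as CAG, but the feature table and the backbone name point to a CMV enhancer/promoter with a β-globin intron, and no chicken β-actin promoter is annotated. Downstream, a WPRE promotes transcript stability and export, and an SV40 poly(A) signal is annotated after it, on the opposite strand. A separate cassette, consisting of the SV40 early promoter, neo and a bGH poly(A) signal, allows G418 selection in mammalian cells. Bacterial rrnG and T7 terminators, a synthetic poly(A) signal and short β-globin insulator elements flank the units and help isolate them from read-through transcription.

The stated purpose is pseudovirus production. Typically the plasmid is co-transfected with packaging and reporter components to make spike-pseudotyped particles. The associated study concerns SARS-CoV-2 evolution and escape from mRNA vaccine-induced antibody responses, so this single-mutant spike is suited to testing the effect of V445P on neutralization.
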