Addgene plasmid #212530: pTwist-SARS-CoV-2 Spike-deltaC18 V445P
Purpose: Encodes SARS-CoV-2 spike V445P for pseudovirus production
Depositing lab: Alejandro Balazs. Depositing organization: Massachusetts General Hospital. Publication: Ongoing evolution of SARS-CoV-2 drives escape from mRNA vaccine-induced humoral immunity. Roederer AL, Cao Y, Denis KS, Sheehan ML, Li CJ, Lam EC, Gregory DJ, Poznansky MC, Iafrate AJ, Canaday DH, Gravenstein S, Garcia-Beltran WF, Balazs AB. medRxiv [Preprint]. 2024 Mar 7:2024.03.05.24303815. doi: 10.1101/2024.03.05.24303815. PubMed 38496628.
Backbone
  Vector backbone: pTwist-CMV-BetaGlobin-WPRE-Neo
  Backbone manufacturer: Twist
  Vector type: Mammalian Expression
Growth in bacteria
  Bacterial resistance: Ampicillin, 100 μg/mL
  Growth temperature: 37°C
  Growth strain: DH5alpha
  Copy number: High Copy
Gene/Insert
  Gene/Insert name: SARS-CoV-2 Spike V445P
  Species: Severe acute respiratory syndrome coronavirus 2
  Mutation: V445P
  Entrez Gene: S (a.k.a. GU280_gp02, spike glycoprotein)
  Promoter: CAG
  Cloning method: Ligation Independent Cloning
Terms and licenses: Academic/Nonprofit Terms; Industry Terms: Not Available to Industry
Depositor comments: Please visit https://www.medrxiv.org/content/10.1101/2024.03.05.24303815v1 for medRxiv preprint.
How to cite: pTwist-SARS-CoV-2 Spike-deltaC18 V445P was a gift from Alejandro Balazs (Addgene plasmid # 212530 ; http://n2t.net/addgene:212530 ; RRID:Addgene_212530)
